>Addgene plasmid #76824 | IGFN1 gRNA (BRDN0001144979) | addgene full sequence | sequence record 186578 | Addgene Assembled Sequence
CCCGGGTGCAAAGATGGATAAAGTTTTAAACAGAGAGGAATCTTTGCAGCTAATGGACCTTCTAGGTCTT
GAAAGGAGTGGGAATTGGCTCCGGTGCCCGTCAGTGGGCAGAGCGCACATCGCCCACAGTCCCCGAGAAG
TTGGGGGGAGGGGTCGGCAATTGATCCGGTGCCTAGAGAAGGTGGCGCGGGGTAAACTGGGAAAGTGATG
TCGTGTACTGGCTCCGCCTTTTTCCCGAGGGTGGGGGAGAACCGTATATAAGTGCAGTAGTCGCCGTGAA
CGTTCTTTTTCGCAACGGGTTTGCCGCCAGAACACAGGTAAGTGCCGTGTGTGGTTCCCGCGGGCCTGGC
CTCTTTACGGGTTATGGCCCTTGCGTGCCTTGAATTACTTCCACCTGGCTGCAGTACGTGATTCTTGATC
CCGAGCTTCGGGTTGGAAGTGGGTGGGAGAGTTCGAGGCCTTGCGCTTAAGGAGCCCCTTCGCCTCGTGC
TTGAGTTGAGGCCTGGCCTGGGCGCTGGGGCCGCCGCGTGCGAATCTGGTGGCACCTTCGCGCCTGTCTC
GCTGCTTTCGATAAGTCTCTAGCCATTTAAAATTTTTGATGACCTGCTGCGACGCTTTTTTTCTGGCAAG
ATAGTCTTGTAAATGCGGGCCAAGATCTGCACACTGGTATTTCGGTTTTTGGGGCCGCGGGCGGCGACGG
GGCCCGTGCGTCCCAGCGCACATGTTCGGCGAGGCGGGGCCTGCGAGCGCGGCCACCGAGAATCGGACGG
GGGTAGTCTCAAGCTGGCCGGCCTGCTCTGGTGCCTGGCCTCGCGCCGCCGTGTATCGCCCCGCCCTGGG
CGGCAAGGCTGGCCCGGTCGGCACCAGTTGCGTGAGCGGAAAGATGGCCGCTTCCCGGCCCTGCTGCAGG
GAGCTCAAAATGGAGGACGCGGCGCTCGGGAGAGCGGGCGGGTGAGTCACCCACACAAAGGAAAAGGGCC
TTTCCGTCCTCAGCCGTCGCTTCATGTGACTCCACGGAGTACCGGGCGCCGTCCAGGCACCTCGATTAGT
TCTCGAGCTTTTGGAGTACGTCGTCTTTAGGTTGGGGGGAGGGGTTTTATGCGATGGAGTTTCCCCACAC
TGAGTGGGTGGAGACTGAAGTTAGGCCAGCTTGGCACTTGATGTAATTCTCCTTGGAATTTGCCCTTTTT
GAGTTTGGATCTTGGTTCATTCTCAAGCCTCAGACAGTGGTTCAAAGTTTTTTTCTTCCATTTCAGGTGT
CGTGACGTACGGCCACCATGACCGAGTACAAGCCCACGGTGCGCCTCGCCACCCGCGACGACGTCCCCAG
GGCCGTACGCACCCTCGCCGCCGCGTTCGCCGACTACCCCGCCACGCGCCACACCGTCGATCCGGACCGC
CACATCGAGCGGGTCACCGAGCTGCAAGAACTCTTCCTCACGCGCGTCGGGCTCGACATCGGCAAGGTGT
GGGTCGCGGACGACGGCGCCGCCGTGGCGGTCTGGACCACGCCGGAGAGCGTCGAAGCGGGGGCGGTGTT
CGCCGAGATCGGCCCGCGCATGGCCGAGTTGAGCGGTTCCCGGCTGGCCGCGCAGCAACAGATGGAAGGC
CTCCTGGCGCCGCACCGGCCCAAGGAGCCCGCGTGGTTCCTGGCCACCGTCGGAGTCTCGCCCGACCACC
AGGGCAAGGGTCTGGGCAGCGCCGTCGTGCTCCCCGGAGTGGAGGCGGCCGAGCGCGCCGGGGTGCCCGC
CTTCCTGGAGACCTCCGCGCCCCGCAACCTCCCCTTCTACGAGCGGCTCGGCTTCACCGTCACCGCCGAC
GTCGAGGTGCCCGAAGGACCGCGCACCTGGTGCATGACCCGCAAGCCCGGTGCCTGAACGCGTTAAGTCG
ACAATCAACCTCTGGATTACAAAATTTGTGAAAGATTGACTGGTATTCTTAACTATGTTGCTCCTTTTAC
GCTATGTGGATACGCTGCTTTAATGCCTTTGTATCATGCTATTGCTTCCCGTATGGCTTTCATTTTCTCC
TCCTTGTATAAATCCTGGTTGCTGTCTCTTTATGAGGAGTTGTGGCCCGTTGTCAGGCAACGTGGCGTGG
TGTGCACTGTGTTTGCTGACGCAACCCCCACTGGTTGGGGCATTGCCACCACCTGTCAGCTCCTTTCCGG
GACTTTCGCTTTCCCCCTCCCTATTGCCACGGCGGAACTCATCGCCGCCTGCCTTGCCCGCTGCTGGACA
GGGGCTCGGCTGTTGGGCACTGACAATTCCGTGGTGTTGTCGGGGAAATCATCGTCCTTTCCTTGGCTGC
TCGCCTGTGTTGCCACCTGGATTCTGCGCGGGACGTCCTTCTGCTACGTCCCTTCGGCCCTCAATCCAGC
GGACCTTCCTTCCCGCGGCCTGCTGCCGGCTCTGCGGCCTCTTCCGCGTCTTCGCCTTCGCCCTCAGACG
AGTCGGATCTCCCTTTGGGCCGCCTCCCCGCGTCGACTTTAAGACCAATGACTTACAAGGCAGCTGTAGA
TCTTAGCCACTTTTTAAAAGAAAAGGGGGGACTGGAAGGGCTAATTCACTCCCAACGAAGACAAGATCTG
CTTTTTGCTTGTACTGGGTCTCTCTGGTTAGACCAGATCTGAGCCTGGGAGCTCTCTGGCTAACTAGGGA
ACCCACTGCTTAAGCCTCAATAAAGCTTGCCTTGAGTGCTTCAAGTAGTGTGTGCCCGTCTGTTGTGTGA
CTCTGGTAACTAGAGATCCCTCAGACCCTTTTAGTCAGTGTGGAAAATCTCTAGCAGTACGTATAGTAGT
TCATGTCATCTTATTATTCAGTATTTATAACTTGCAAAGAAATGAATATCAGAGAGTGAGAGGAACTTGT
TTATTGCAGCTTATAATGGTTACAAATAAAGCAATAGCATCACAAATTTCACAAATAAAGCATTTTTTTC
ACTGCATTCTAGTTGTGGTTTGTCCAAACTCATCAATGTATCTTATCATGTCTGGCTCTAGCTATCCCGC
CCCTAACTCCGCCCATCCCGCCCCTAACTCCGCCCAGTTCCGCCCATTCTCCGCCCCATGGCTGACTAAT
TTTTTTTATTTATGCAGAGGCCGAGGCCGCCTCGGCCTCTGAGCTATTCCAGAAGTAGTGAGGAGGCTTT
TTTGGAGGCCTAGGGACGTACCCAATTCGCCCTATAGTGAGTCGTATTACGCGCGCTCACTGGCCGTCGT
TTTACAACGTCGTGACTGGGAAAACCCTGGCGTTACCCAACTTAATCGCCTTGCAGCACATCCCCCTTTC
GCCAGCTGGCGTAATAGCGAAGAGGCCCGCACCGATCGCCCTTCCCAACAGTTGCGCAGCCTGAATGGCG
AATGGG
[124 nt withheld, positions 3367-3490]
C
[91 nt withheld, positions 3492-3582]
A
[49 nt withheld, positions 3584-3632]
CCTTTGACGTTGGAGTCCACGTTCTTT
[37 nt withheld, positions 3660-3696]
ACCCTATCTCGGTCTATTCTTTTGATTTATAAGGGATTTTGCCGATTTCGGCCTATTGGTTAAAAAATGA
GCTGATTTAACAAAAATTTAACGCGAATTTTAACAAAATATTAACGCTTACAATTTAGGTGGCACTTTTC
GGGGAAATGTGCGCGGAACCCCTATTTGTTTATTTTTCTAAATACATTCAAATATGTATCCGCTCATGAG
ACAATAACCCTGATAAATGCTTCAATAATATTGAAAAAGGAAGAGTATGAGTATTCAACATTTCCGTGTC
GCCCTTATTCCCTTTTTTGCGGCATTTTGCCTTCCTGTTTTTGCTCACCCAGAAACGCTGGTGAAAGTAA
AAGATGCTGAAGATCAGTTGGGTGCACGAGTGGGTTACATCGAACTGGATCTCAACAGCGGTAAGATCCT
TGAGAGTTTTCGCCCCGAAGAACGTTTTCCAATGATGAGCACTTTTAAAGTTCTGCTATGTGGCGCGGTA
TTATCCCGTATTGACGCCGGGCAAGAGCAACTCGGTCGCCGCATACACTATTCTCAGAATGACTTGGTTG
AGTACTCACCAGTCACAGAAAAGCATCTTACGGATGGCATGACAGTAAGAGAATTATGCAGTGCTGCCAT
AACCATGAGTGATAACACTGCGGCCAACTTACTTCTGACAACGATCGGAGGACCGAAGGAGCTAACCGCT
TTTTTGCACAACATGGGGGATCATGTAACTCGCCTTGATCGTTGGGAACCGGAGCTGAATGAAGCCATAC
CAAACGACGAGCGTGACACCACGATGCCTGTAGCAATGGCAACAACGTTGCGCAAACTATTAACTGGCGA
ACTACTTACTCTAGCTTCCCGGCAACAATTAATAGACTGGATGGAGGCGGATAAAGTTGCAGGACCACTT
CTGCGCTCGGCCCTTCCGGCTGGCTGGTTTATTGCTGATAAATCTGGAGCCGGTGAGCGTGGGTCTCGCG
GTATCATTGCAGCACTGGGGCCAGATGGTAAGCCCTCCCGTATCGTAGTTATCTACACGACGGGGAGTCA
GGCAACTATGGATGAACGAAATAGACAGATCGCTGAGATAGGTGCCTCACTGATTAAGCATTGGTAACTG
TCAGACCAAGTTTACTCATATATACTTTAGATTGATTTAAAACTTCATTTTTAATTTAAAAGGATCTAGG
TGAAGATCCTTTTTGATAATCTCATGACCAAAATCCCTTAACGTGAGTTTTCGTTCCACTGAGCGTCAGA
CCCCGTAGAAAAGATCAAAGGATCTTCTTGAGATCCTTTTTTTCTGCGCGTAATCTGCTGCTTGCAAACA
AAAAAACCACCGCTACCAGCGGTGGTTTGTTTGCCGGATCAAGAGCTACCAACTCTTTTTCCGAAGGTAA
CTGGCTTCAGCAGAGCGCAGATACCAAATACTGTTCTTCTAGTGTAGCCGTAGTTAGGCCACCACTTCAA
GAACTCTGTAGCACCGCCTACATACCTCGCTCTGCTAATCCTGTTACCAGTGGCTGCTGCCAGTGGCGAT
AAGTCGTGTCTTACCGGGTTGGACTCAAGACGATAGTTACCGGATAAGGCGCAGCGGTCGGGCTGAACGG
GGGGTTCGTGCACACAGCCCAGCTTGGAGCGAACGACCTACACCGAACTGAGATACCTACAGCGTGAGCT
ATGAGAAAGCGCCACGCTTCCCGAAGGGAGAAAGGCGGACAGGTATCCGGTAAGCGGCAGGGTCGGAACA
GGAGAGCGCACGAGGGAGCTTCCAGGGGGAAACGCCTGGTATCTTTATAGTCCTGTCGGGTTTCGCCACC
TCTGACTTGAGCGTCGATTTTTGTGATGCTCGTCAGGGGGGCGGAGCCTATGGAAAAACGCCAGCAACGC
GGCCTTTTTACGGTTCCTGGCCTTTTGCTGGCCTTTTGCTCACATGTTCTTTCCTGCGTTATCCCCTGAT
TCTGTGGATAACCGTATTACCGCCTTTGAGTGAGCTGATACCGCTCGCCGCAGCCGAACGACCGAGCGCA
GCGAGTCAGTGAGCGAGGAAGCGGAAGAGCGCCCAATACGCAAACCGCCTCTCCCCGCGCGTTGGCCGAT
TCATTAATGCAGCTGGCACGACAGGTTTCCCGACTGGAAAGCGGGCAGTGAGCGCAACGCAATTAATGTG
AGTTAGCTCACTCATTAGGCACCCCAGGCTTTACACTTTATGCTTCCGGCTCGTATGTTGTGTGGAATTG
TGAGCGGATAACAATTTCACACAGGAAACAGCTATGACCATGATTACGCCAAGCGCGCAATTAACCCTCA
CTAAAGGGAACAAAAGCTGGAGCTGCAAGCTTAATGTAGTCTTATGCAATACTCTTGTAGTCTTGCAACA
TGGTAACGATGAGTTAGCAACATGCCTTACAAGGAGAGAAAAAGCACCGTGCATGCCGATTGGTGGAAGT
AAGGTGGTACGATCGTGCCTTATTAGGAAGGCAACAGACGGGTCTGACATGGATTGGACGAACCACTGAA
TTGCCGCATTGCAGAGATATTGTATTTAAGTGCCTAGCTCGATACATAAACGGGTCTCTCTGGTTAGACC
AGATCTGAGCCTGGGAGCTCTCTGGCTAACTAGGGAACCCACTGCTTAAGCCTCAATAAAGCTTGCCTTG
AGTGCTTCAAGTAGTGTGTGCCCGTCTGTTGTGTGACTCTGGTAACTAGAGATCCCTCAGACCCTTTTAG
TCAGTGTGGAAAATCTCTAGCAGTGGCGCCCGAACAGGGACTTGAAAGCGAAAGGGAAACCAGAGGAGCT
CTCTCGACGCAGGACTCGGCTTGCTGAAGCGCGCACGGCAAGAGGCGAGGGGCGGCGACTGGTGAGTACG
CCAAAAATTTTGACTAGCGGAGGCTAGAAGGAGAGAGATGGGTGCGAGAGCGTCAGTATTAAGCGGGGGA
GAATTAGATCGCGATGGGAAAAAATTCGGTTAAGGCCAGGGGGAAAGAAAAAATATAAATTAAAACATAT
AGTATGGGCAAGCAGGGAGCTAGAACGATTCGCAGTTAATCCTGGCCTGTTAGAAACATCAGAAGGCTGT
AGACAAATACTGGGACAGCTACAACCATCCCTTCAGACAGGATCAGAAGAACTTAGATCATTATATAATA
CAGTAGCAACCCTCTATTGTGTGCATCAAAGGATAGAGATAAAAGACACCAAGGAAGCTTTAGACAAGAT
AGAGGAAGAGCAAAACAAAAGTAAGACCACCGCACAGCAAGCGGCCGCTGATCTTCAGACCTGGAGGAGG
AGATATGAGGGACAATTGGAGAAGTGAATTATATAAATATAAAGTAGTAAAAATTGAACCATTAGGAGTA
GCACCCACCAAGGCAAAGAGAAGAGTGGTGCAGAGAGAAAAAAGAGCAGTGGGAATAGGAGCTTTGTTCC
TTGGGTTCTTGGGAGCAGCAGGAAGCACTATGGGCGCAGCGTCAATGACGCTGACGGTACAGGCCAGACA
ATTATTGTCTGGTATAGTGCAGCAGCAGAACAATTTGCTGAGGGCTATTGAGGCGCAACAGCATCTGTTG
CAACTCACAGTCTGGGGCATCAAGCAGCTCCAGGCAAGAATCCTGGCTGTGGAAAGATACCTAAAGGATC
AACAGCTCCTGGGGATTTGGGGTTGCTCTGGAAAACTCATTTGCACCACTGCTGTGCCTTGGAATGCTAG
TTGGAGTAATAAATCTCTGGAACAGATTTGGAATCACACGACCTGGATGGAGTGGGACAGAGAAATTAAC
AATTACACAAGCTTAATACACTCCTTAATTGAAGAATCGCAAAACCAGCAAGAAAAGAATGAACAAGAAT
TATTGGAATTAGATAAATGGGCAAGTTTGTGGAATTGGTTTAACATAACAAATTGGCTGTGGTATATAAA
ATTATTCATAATGATAGTAGGAGGCTTGGTAGGTTTAAGAATAGTTTTTGCTGTACTTTCTATAGTGAAT
AGAGTTAGGCAGGGATATTCACCATTATCGTTTCAGACCCACCTCCCAACCCCGAGGGGACCCAGAGAGG
GCCTATTTCCCATGATTCCTTCATATTTGCATATACGATACAAGGCTGTTAGAGAGATAATTAGAATTAA
TTTGACTGTAAACACAAAGATATTAGTACAAAATACGTGACGTAGAAAGTAATAATTTCTTGGGTAGTTT
GCAGTTTTAAAATTATGTTTTAAAATGGACTATCATATGCTTACCGTAACTTGAAAGTATTTCGATTTCT
TGGCTTTATATATCTTGTGGAAAGGACGAAACACCGATGGAATCTAGGTACGAGGGGTTTTAGAGCTAGA
AATAGCAAGTTAAAATAAGGCTAGTCCGTTATCAACTTGAAAAAGTGGCACCGAGTCGGTGCTTTTTTAA
GCTTGGCGTAACTAGATCTTGAGACAAATGGCAGTATTCATCCACAATTTTAAAAGAAAAGGGGGGATTG
GGGGGTACAGTGCAGGGGAAAGAATAGTAGACATAATAGCAACAGACATACAAACTAAAGAATTACAAAA
ACAAATTACAAAAATTCAAAATTTTCGGGTTTATTACAGGGACAGCAGAGATCCACTTTGGCGCCGGCTC
GAGGGGG
Features (pLannotate 1.2.2; 29 found; start..end, strand, type, name):
     14..80      +  CDS            small t antigen (fragment): SV40 (simian virus 40) small t antigen
    106..317     +  promoter       EF-1α core promoter: core promoter for human elongation factor EF-1α
    318..1256    +  intron         EF-1α intron A: intron upstream of the start codon of human EF-1α
   1278..1877    +  CDS            PuroR (fragment): puromycin N-acetyltransferase; pac from Streptomyces; confers resistance to puromycin
   1893..2481    +  misc_feature   WPRE: woodchuck hepatitis virus posttranscriptional regulatory element
   2532..2551    +  misc_feature   cPPT/CTS (fragment): central polypurine tract and central termination sequence of HIV-1
   2553..2786    +  LTR            3' LTR (ΔU3): self-inactivating 3' long terminal repeat (LTR) from HIV-1
   2864..2985    +  polyA_signal   SV40 poly(A) signal: SV40 polyadenylation signal
   3025..3160    +  rep_origin     SV40 ori: SV40 origin of replication
   3181..3199    -  promoter       T7 promoter: promoter for bacteriophage T7 RNA polymerase
   3207..3362    +  CDS            lacZα (fragment): LacZα fragment of β-galactosidase; lacZ fragment
   3367..3795    +  rep_origin     f1 ori (sequence partly withheld): f1 bacteriophage origin of replication; arrow indicates direction of (+) strand synthesis
   3848..3952    +  promoter       AmpR promoter: bla
   3953..4813    +  CDS            AmpR: β-lactamase; bla; confers resistance to ampicillin, carbenicillin, and related antibiotics
   4984..5572    +  rep_origin     ori: high-copy-number ColE1/pMB1/pBR322/pUC origin of replication
   5755..5847    +  CDS            lacI (fragment): lac repressor; lacI; The lac repressor binds to the lac operator to inhibit transcription in E. coli. This inhibition can be relieved by adding lactose or isopropyl-β-D-thiogalactopyranoside (IPTG).
   5860..5881    +  protein_bind   CAP binding site: CAP binding activates transcription in the presence of cAMP. E. coli catabolite activator protein
   5896..5926    +  promoter       lac promoter: promoter for the E. coli lac operon
   5934..5950    +  protein_bind   lac operator: The lac repressor binds to the lac operator to inhibit transcription in E. coli. This inhibition can be relieved by adding lactose or isopropyl-β-D-thiogalactopyranoside (IPTG). lac repressor encoded by lacI
   5995..6013    +  promoter       T3 promoter: promoter for bacteriophage T3 RNA polymerase
   6041..6267    +  promoter       RSV promoter: Rous sarcoma virus enhancer/promoter
   6268..6448    +  LTR            5' LTR (truncated): truncated 5' long terminal repeat (LTR) from HIV-1
   6495..6620    +  misc_feature   HIV-1 Ψ: packaging signal of human immunodeficiency virus type 1
   6604..6967    +  CDS            HIV-1 gag (fragment): gag protein from human immunodeficiency virus 1; gag
   7113..7346    +  misc_feature   RRE: The Rev response element (RRE) of HIV-1 allows for Rev-dependent mRNA export from the nucleus to the cytoplasm.
   7723..7749    +  CDS            Rev (fragment): human immunodeficiency virus 1 (HIV-1) Rev protein; rev; enhances nuclear export of unspliced and incompletely spliced viral mRNAs
   7753..7993    +  promoter       U6 promoter: RNA polymerase III promoter for human U6 snRNA
   8023..8098    +  misc_RNA       gRNA scaffold: guide RNA scaffold for the Streptococcus pyogenes CRISPR/Cas9 system
   8154..8271    +  misc_feature   cPPT/CTS: central polypurine tract and central termination sequence of HIV-1
