[The description below was written by a language model from this plasmid's Addgene catalogue record and pLannotate feature annotations shown in this document.]
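Description:
IGFN1 gRNA (BRDN0001144979) is a third-generation lentiviral CRISPR guide plasmid built on the lentiGuide-Puro backbone and designed to target human IGFN1 (also known as EEF1A2BP1). In bacteria it is maintained as a high-copy plasmid through a ColE1/pUC-type origin and selected with ampicillin via the β-lactamase gene. The backbone also carries an f1 origin, an SV40 origin and poly(A) signal, and remnants of a lac/T7/T3 cloning region.

The lentiviral transfer cassette begins with an RSV promoter fused to a truncated HIV-1 5' LTR, which makes genomic RNA production Tat-independent. It is followed by the Ψ packaging signal with a gag fragment and the Rev response element, and ends in a self-inactivating ΔU3 3' LTR. Within this unit, a human U6 RNA polymerase III promoter drives the IGFN1-specific spacer joined to the Streptococcus pyogenes Cas9 guide RNA scaffold. A cPPT/CTS element sits downstream of the scaffold and aids nuclear import of the viral genome. After it, the EF-1α core promoter with its intron A expresses puromycin N-acetyltransferase, so that transduced mammalian cells can be selected with puromycin. A WPRE after this gene enhances transcript expression.

The plasmid does not encode Cas9, so it is meant to be used together with a separate Cas9 vector such as lentiCas9-Blast, or in cells that already express Cas9. The guide was designed against a specific IGFN1 reference transcript and belongs to a human kinome gRNA collection associated with work on optimized sgRNA design. It is typically used for Cas9-mediated disruption of IGFN1 in human cells.
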