Addgene plasmid #76824: IGFN1 gRNA (BRDN0001144979)
Purpose: 3rd generation lentiviral gRNA plasmid targeting human IGFN1
Depositing lab: John Doench & David Root. Depositing organization: Broad Institute. Publication: Optimized sgRNA design to maximize activity and minimize off-target effects of CRISPR-Cas9. Doench JG, Fusi N, Sullender M, Hegde M, Vaimberg EW, Donovan KF, Smith I, Tothova Z, Wilen C, Orchard R, Virgin HW, Listgarten J, Root DE. Nat Biotechnol. 2016 Jan 18. doi: 10.1038/nbt.3437. PubMed 26780180.
Backbone
  Vector backbone: lentiGuide-Puro
  Backbone manufacturer: Zhang Lab (Addgene plasmid # 52963)
  Vector type: Mammalian Expression, Lentiviral, CRISPR
  Selectable markers: Puromycin
Growth in bacteria
  Bacterial resistance: Ampicillin, 100 μg/mL
  Growth temperature: 37°C
  Growth strain: DH5alpha
  Copy number: High Copy
Gene/Insert
  Gene/Insert name: IGFN1 (alt names: IGFN1; NM_001164586.1)
  gRNA/shRNA sequence: ATGGAATCTAGGTACGAGGG
  Species: H. sapiens (human)
  Entrez Gene: IGFN1 (a.k.a. EEF1A2BP1, DKFZp434B1231)
  Promoter: hU6
  Cloning method: Unknown
  Sequencing primers: 5′ U6-F; 3′ pS2-R
Terms and licenses: Academic/Nonprofit Terms; Industry Terms: Not Available to Industry
Depositor comments: The gRNA was designed to target the following Genbank reference sequence(s): NM_001164586.1. Note that this plasmid does NOT contain Cas9. It should be used in conjunction with lentiCas9-Blast (Addgene #52962) or otherwise with cell lines already expressing Cas9. Browse the full kinome gRNA library at http://www.addgene.org/pooled-library/broadgpp-human-kinome/ or visit http://www.broadinstitute.org/rnai/public/ for detailed protocols and information.
How to cite: IGFN1 gRNA (BRDN0001144979) was a gift from John Doench & David Root (Addgene plasmid # 76824 ; http://n2t.net/addgene:76824 ; RRID:Addgene_76824)
