>Addgene plasmid #76824 | IGFN1 gRNA (BRDN0001144979) | depositor partial sequence | sequence record 144284 | Target Sequence
ATGGAATCTAGGTACGAGGG
