>Addgene plasmid #76824 | IGFN1 gRNA (BRDN0001144979) | addgene partial sequence | sequence record 186577 | hU6-F
GTAGAAAGTAATAATTTCTTGGGTAGTTTGCAGTTTTAAAATTATGTTTTAAAATGGACTATCATATGCT
TACCGTAACTTGAAAGTATTTCGATTTCTTGGCTTTATATATCTTGTGGAAAGGACGAAACACCGATGGA
ATCTAGGTACGAGGGGTTTTAGAGCTAGAAATAGCAAGTTAAAATAAGGCTAGTCCGTTATCAACTTGAA
AAAGTGGCACCGAGTCGGTGCTTTTTTAAGCTTGGCGTAACTAGATCTTGAGACAAATGGCAGTATTCAT
CCACAATTTTAAAAGAAAAGGGGGGATTGGGGGGTACAGTGCAGGGGAAAGAATAGTAGACATAATAGCA
ACAGACATACAAACTAAAGAATTACAAAAACAAATTACAAAAATTCAAAATTTTCGGGTTTATTACAGGG
ACAGCAGAGATCCACTTTGGCGCCGGCTCGAGGGGGCCCGGGTGCAAAGATGGATAAAGTTTTAAACAGA
GAGGAATCTTTGCAGCTAATGGACCTTCTAGGTCTTGAAAGGAGTGGGAATTGGCTCCGGTGCCCGTCAG
TGGGCAGAGC
